Addgene plasmid #147317: pnEA-NvG-DmNot1_1-412_Q
Purpose: Bacterial Expression of DmNot1_1-412
Depositing lab: Elisa Izaurralde. Depositing organization: Max Planck Institute for Developmental Biology.
Backbone
  Vector backbone: Unknown
  Vector type: Bacterial Expression
Growth in bacteria
  Bacterial resistance: Ampicillin, 100 μg/mL
  Growth temperature: 37°C
  Growth strain: DH5alpha
  Copy number: Low Copy
Gene/Insert
  Gene/Insert name: DmNot1_1-412
  Species: D. melanogaster (fly)
  Mutation: 1 silent mutation compared to the sequence given by NCBI: NM_001103772.2.
  Entrez Gene: Not1 (a.k.a. Dmel_CG34407, CG1874, CG1884, CG34407, Dmel\CG34407, Dmel_CG1874, Dmel_CG1884, NOT, NOT1, anon-EST:Liang-1.29, anon-WO0118547.221, clone 1.29, not1)
  Cloning method: Unknown
Terms and licenses: Academic/Nonprofit Terms; Industry Terms: Not Available to Industry
Depositor comments: Plasmids from this collection were made available to the research community and donated after the lab closed. Please note that the sequence provided by the depositing laboratory may be theoretical/predicted or based on Sanger sequencing results. There may be discrepancies between sequencing results obtained by Addgene and the depositor sequence. If an Addgene verified sequence is not available, please contact before placing your order to request that our lab fully sequence the plasmid.
How to cite: pnEA-NvG-DmNot1_1-412_Q was a gift from Elisa Izaurralde (Addgene plasmid # 147317 ; http://n2t.net/addgene:147317 ; RRID:Addgene_147317)
