[The description below was written by a language model from this plasmid's Addgene catalogue record and pLannotate feature annotations shown in this document.]
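Description:
pnEA-NvG-DmNot1_1-412_Q is a bacterial expression plasmid for producing an N-terminal fragment (residues 1–412) of Drosophila melanogaster Not1, the scaffold subunit of the CCR4-NOT deadenylase complex. The catalogue lists the backbone as unknown, but the annotated features show a pET-like, pBR322-derived architecture. This includes a ColE1/pMB1-type origin with the bom mobility region and the rop gene, which keeps copy number low and agrees with the recorded low-copy status. Selection is by ampicillin through the bla gene and its own promoter. Several tetracycline-resistance fragments and the tet promoter are also annotated, but these appear to be non-functional remnants of the parental pBR322 sequence, interrupted by the inserted cassettes.

The expression cassette is driven by a T7 promoter followed by a lac operator and the phage T7 gene 10 ribosome binding site, and it ends at a T7 terminator. A plasmid-borne lacI gene supplies the repressor, so transcription is IPTG-inducible in hosts that provide T7 RNA polymerase. The open reading frame begins with Schistosoma japonicum glutathione S-transferase. The unannotated region between GST and the terminator is long enough to hold the Not1 1–412 coding sequence, implying an N-terminal GST fusion suited to glutathione affinity purification or pull-down assays. The feature table does not annotate the insert itself or any protease cleavage site between the tag and Not1. A short match to a T7 gene 10-derived solubility tag just upstream of the terminator is probably residual vector sequence. The insert carries one silent mutation relative to the NCBI reference transcript, and the depositor sequence may be theoretical rather than fully verified.
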