Features (pLannotate 1.2.2; 19 found; start..end, strand, type, name):
    104..208     +  promoter       AmpR promoter: bla
    209..1069    +  CDS            AmpR: β-lactamase; bla; confers resistance to ampicillin, carbenicillin, and related antibiotics
   1240..1828    +  rep_origin     ori: high-copy-number ColE1/pMB1/pBR322/pUC origin of replication
   2014..2156    -  misc_feature   bom: basis of mobility region from pBR322
   2258..2449    -  CDS            rop: Rop protein, which maintains plasmids at low copy number; rop
   2466..2846    +  CDS            YPB1_ECOLX: Protein predicted: Swiss-Prot protein existence level 4. From Escherichia coli.
   3088..3712    -  CDS            TcR (fragment): tetracycline efflux protein; tet; confers resistance to tetracycline
   3727..3748    -  protein_bind   CAP binding site: CAP binding activates transcription in the presence of cAMP. E. coli catabolite activator protein
   3761..4843    -  CDS            lacI: lac repressor; lacI; The lac repressor binds to the lac operator to inhibit transcription in E. coli. This inhibition can be relieved by adding lactose or isopropyl-β-D-thiogalactopyranoside (IPTG).
   4844..4921    -  promoter       lacI promoter: lacI
   4929..5208    -  CDS            TcR (fragment): tetracycline efflux protein; tet; confers resistance to tetracycline
   5230..5248    +  promoter       T7 promoter: promoter for bacteriophage T7 RNA polymerase
   5249..5273    +  protein_bind   lac operator: The lac repressor binds to the lac operator to inhibit transcription in E. coli. This inhibition can be relieved by adding lactose or isopropyl-β-D-thiogalactopyranoside (IPTG). lac repressor encoded by lacI
   5288..5310    +  RBS            RBS: efficient ribosome binding site from bacteriophage T7 gene 10 (Olins and Rangwala, 1989)
   5321..5971    +  CDS            GST: glutathione S-transferase from Schistosoma japonicum
   7307..7356    +  CDS            SET1 (fragment): solubility-enhancement tag derived from T7 phage gene 10B
   7364..7411    +  terminator     T7 terminator: transcription terminator for bacteriophage T7 RNA polymerase
   7434..7538    -  CDS            TcR (fragment): tetracycline efflux protein; tet; confers resistance to tetracycline
   7586..7614    -  promoter       tet promoter: E. coli promoter for tetracycline efflux protein gene
>Addgene plasmid #147317 | pnEA-NvG-DmNot1_1-412_Q | depositor full sequence | sequence record 289764 | Full Sequence
TTCTTGAAGACGAAAGGGCCTCGTGATACGCCTATTTTTATAGGTTAATGTCATGATAATAATGGTTTCT
TAGACGTCAGGTGGCACTTTTCGGGGAAATGTGCGCGGAACCCCTATTTGTTTATTTTTCTAAATACATT
CAAATATGTATCCGCTCATGAGACAATAACCCTGATAAATGCTTCAATAATATTGAAAAAGGAAGAGTAT
GAGTATTCAACATTTCCGTGTCGCCCTTATTCCCTTTTTTGCGGCATTTTGCCTTCCTGTTTTTGCTCAC
CCAGAAACGCTGGTGAAAGTAAAAGATGCTGAAGATCAGTTGGGTGCACGAGTGGGTTACATCGAACTGG
ATCTCAACAGCGGTAAGATCCTTGAGAGTTTTCGCCCCGAAGAACGTTTTCCAATGATGAGCACTTTTAA
AGTTCTGCTATGTGGCGCGGTATTATCCCGTGTTGACGCCGGGCAAGAGCAACTCGGTCGCCGCATACAC
TATTCTCAGAATGACTTGGTTGAGTACTCACCAGTCACAGAAAAGCATCTTACGGATGGCATGACAGTAA
GAGAATTATGCAGTGCTGCCATAACCATGAGTGATAACACTGCGGCCAACTTACTTCTGACAACGATCGG
AGGACCGAAGGAGCTAACCGCTTTTTTGCACAACATGGGGGATCATGTAACTCGCCTTGATCGTTGGGAA
CCGGAGCTGAATGAAGCCATACCAAACGACGAGCGTGACACCACGATGCCTGCAGCAATGGCAACAACGT
TGCGCAAACTATTAACTGGCGAACTACTTACTCTAGCTTCCCGGCAACAATTAATAGACTGGATGGAGGC
GGATAAAGTTGCAGGACCACTTCTGCGCTCGGCCCTTCCGGCTGGCTGGTTTATTGCTGATAAATCTGGA
GCCGGTGAGCGTGGGTCTCGCGGTATCATTGCAGCACTGGGGCCAGATGGTAAGCCCTCCCGTATCGTAG
TTATCTACACGACGGGGAGTCAGGCAACTATGGATGAACGAAATAGACAGATCGCTGAGATAGGTGCCTC
ACTGATTAAGCATTGGTAACTGTCAGACCAAGTTTACTCATATATACTTTAGATTGATTTAAAACTTCAT
TTTTAATTTAAAAGGATCTAGGTGAAGATCCTTTTTGATAATCTCATGACCAAAATCCCTTAACGTGAGT
TTTCGTTCCACTGAGCGTCAGACCCCGTAGAAAAGATCAAAGGATCTTCTTGAGATCCTTTTTTTCTGCG
CGTAATCTGCTGCTTGCAAACAAAAAAACCACCGCTACCAGCGGTGGTTTGTTTGCCGGATCAAGAGCTA
CCAACTCTTTTTCCGAAGGTAACTGGCTTCAGCAGAGCGCAGATACCAAATACTGTCCTTCTAGTGTAGC
CGTAGTTAGGCCACCACTTCAAGAACTCTGTAGCACCGCCTACATACCTCGCTCTGCTAATCCTGTTACC
AGTGGCTGCTGCCAGTGGCGATAAGTCGTGTCTTACCGGGTTGGACTCAAGACGATAGTTACCGGATAAG
GCGCAGCGGTCGGGCTGAACGGGGGGTTCGTGCACACAGCCCAGCTTGGAGCGAACGACCTACACCGAAC
TGAGATACCTACAGCGTGAGCTATGAGAAAGCGCCACGCTTCCCGAAGGGAGAAAGGCGGACAGGTATCC
GGTAAGCGGCAGGGTCGGAACAGGAGAGCGCACGAGGGAGCTTCCAGGGGGAAACGCCTGGTATCTTTAT
AGTCCTGTCGGGTTTCGCCACCTCTGACTTGAGCGTCGATTTTTGTGATGCTCGTCAGGGGGGCGGAGCC
TATGGAAAAACGCCAGCAACGCGGCCTTTTTACGGTTCCTGGCCTTTTGCTGGCCTTTTGCTCACATGTT
CTTTCCTGCGTTATCCCCTGATTCTGTGGATAACCGTATTACCGCCTTTGAGTGAGCTGATACCGCTCGC
CGCAGCCGAACGACCGAGCGCAGCGAGTCAGTGAGCGAGGAAGCGGAAGAGCGCCTGATGCGGTATTTTC
TCCTTACGCATCTGTGCGGTATTTCACACCGCATATATGGTGCACTCTCAGTACAATCTGCTCTGATGCC
GCATAGTTAAGCCAGTATACACTCCGCTATCGCTACGTGACTGGGTCATGGCTGCGCCCCGACACCCGCC
AACACCCGCTGACGCGCCCTGACGGGCTTGTCTGCTCCCGGCATCCGCTTACAGACAAGCTGTGACCGTC
TCCGGGAGCTGCATGTGTCAGAGGTTTTCACCGTCATCACCGAAACGCGCGAGGCAGCTGCGGTAAAGCT
CATCAGCGTGGTCGTGAAGCGATTCACAGATGTCTGCCTGTTCATCCGCGTCCAGCTCGTTGAGTTTCTC
CAGAAGCGTTAATGTCTGGCTTCTGATAAAGCGGGCCATGTTAAGGGCGGTTTTTTCCTGTTTGGTCACT
GATGCCTCCGTGTAAGGGGGATTTCTGTTCATGGGGGTAATGATACCGATGAAACGAGAGAGGATGCTCA
CGATACGGGTTACTGATGATGAACATGCCCGGTTACTGGAACGTTGTGAGGGTAAACAACTGGCGGTATG
GATGCGGCGGGACCAGAGAAAAATCACTCAGGGTCAATGCCAGCGCTTCGTTAATACAGATGTAGGTGTT
CCACAGGGTAGCCAGCAGCATCCTGCGATGCAGATCCGGAACATAATGGTGCAGGGCGCTGACTTCCGCG
TTTCCAGACTTTACGAAACACGGAAACCGAAGACCATTCATGTTGTTGCTCAGGTCGCAGACGTTTTGCA
GCAGCAGTCGCTTCACGTTCGCTCGCGTATCGGTGATTCATTCTGCTAACCAGTAAGGCAACCCCGCCAG
CCTAGCCGGGTCCTCAACGACAGGAGCACGATCATGCGCACCCGTGGCCAGGACCCAACGCTGCCCGAGA
TGCGCCGCGTGCGGCTGCTGGAGATGGCGGACGCGATGGATATGTTCTGCCAAGGGTTGGTTTGCGCATT
CACAGTTCTCCGCAAGAATTGATTGGCTCCAATTCTTGGAGTGGTGAATCCGTTAGCGAGGTGCCGCCGG
CTTCCATTCAGGTCGAGGTGGCCCGGCTCCATGCACCGCGACGCAACGCGGGGAGGCAGACAAGGTATAG
GGCGGCGCCTACAATCCATGCCAACCCGTTCCATGTGCTCGCCGAGGCGGCATAAATCGCCGTGACGATC
AGCGGTCCAGTGATCGAAGTTAGGCTGGTAAGAGCCGCGAGCGATCCTTGAAGCTGTCCCTGATGGTCGT
CATCTACCTGCCTGGACAGCATGGCCTGCAACGCGGGCATCCCGATGCCGCCGGAAGCGAGAAGAATCAT
AATGGGGAAGGCCATCCAGCCTCGCGTCGCGAACGCCAGCAAGACGTAGCCCAGCGCGTCGGCCGCCATG
CCGGCGATAATGGCCTGCTTCTCGCCGAAACGTTTGGTGGCGGGACCAGTGACGAAGGCTTGAGCGAGGG
CGTGCAAGATTCCGAATACCGCAAGCGACAGGCCGATCATCGTCGCGCTCCAGCGAAAGCGGTCCTCGCC
GAAAATGACCCAGAGCGCTGCCGGCACCTGTCCTACGAGTTGCATGATAAAGAAGACAGTCATAAGTGCG
GCGACGATAGTCATGCCCCGCGCCCACCGGAAGGAGCTGACTGGGTTGAAGGCTCTCAAGGGCATCGGTC
GAGATCCCGGTGCCTAATGAGTGAGCTAACTTACATTAATTGCGTTGCGCTCACTGCCCGCTTTCCAGTC
GGGAAACCTGTCGTGCCAGCTGCATTAATGAATCGGCCAACGCGCGGGGAGAGGCGGTTTGCGTATTGGG
CGCCAGGGTGGTTTTTCTTTTCACCAGTGAGACGGGCAACAGCTGATTGCCCTTCACCGCCTGGCCCTGA
GAGAGTTGCAGCAAGCGGTCCACGCTGGTTTGCCCCAGCAGGCGAAAATCCTGTTTGATGGTGGTTAACG
GCGGGATATAACATGAGCTGTCTTCGGTATCGTCGTATCCCACTACCGAGATATCCGCACCAACGCGCAG
CCCGGACTCGGTAATGGCGCGCATTGCGCCCAGCGCCATCTGATCGTTGGCAACCAGCATCGCAGTGGGA
ACGATGCCCTCATTCAGCATTTGCATGGTTTGTTGAAAACCGGACATGGCACTCCAGTCGCCTTCCCGTT
CCGCTATCGGCTGAATTTGATTGCGAGTGAGATATTTATGCCAGCCAGCCAGACGCAGACGCGCCGAGAC
AGAACTTAATGGGCCCGCTAACAGCGCGATTTGCTGGTGACCCAATGCGACCAGATGCTCCACGCCCAGT
CGCGTACCGTCTTCATGGGAGAAAATAATACTGTTGATGGGTGTCTGGTCAGAGACATCAAGAAATAACG
CCGGAACATTAGTGCAGGCAGCTTCCACAGCAATGGCATCCTGGTCATCCAGCGGATAGTTAATGATCAG
CCCACTGACGCGTTGCGCGAGAAGATTGTGCACCGCCGCTTTACAGGCTTCGACGCCGCTTCGTTCTACC
ATCGACACCACCACGCTGGCACCCAGTTGATCGGCGCGAGATTTAATCGCCGCGACAATTTGCGACGGCG
CGTGCAGGGCCAGACTGGAGGTGGCAACGCCAATCAGCAACGACTGTTTGCCCGCCAGTTGTTGTGCCAC
GCGGTTGGGAATGTAATTCAGCTCCGCCATCGCCGCTTCCACTTTTTCCCGCGTTTTCGCAGAAACGTGG
CTGGCCTGGTTCACCACGCGGGAAACGGTCTGATAAGAGACACCGGCATACTCTGCGACATCGTATAACG
TTACTGGTTTCACATTCACCACCCTGAATTGACTCTCTTCCGGGCGCTATCATGCCATACCGCGAAAGGT
TTTGCGCCATTCGATGGTGTCCGGGATCTCGACGCTCTCCCTTATGCGACTCCTGCATTAGGAAGCAGCC
CAGTAGTAGGTTGAGGCCGTTGAGCACCGCCGCCGCAAGGAATGGTGCATGCAAGGAGATGGCGCCCAAC
AGTCCCCCGGCCACGGGGCCTGCCACCATACCCACGCCGAAACAAGCGCTCATGAGCCCGAAGTGGCGAG
CCCGATCTTCCCCATCGGTGATGTCGGCGATATAGGCGCCAGCAACCGCACCTGTGGCGCCGGTGATGCC
GGCCACGATGCGTCCGGCGTAGAGGATCGAGATCTCGATCCCGCGAAATTAATACGACTCACTATAGGGG
AATTGTGAGCGGATAACAATTCCCCACTAGTAATAATTTTGTTTAACTTTAAGAAGGAGATATACCATGG
CCCCTATACTAGGTTATTGGAAAATTAAGGGCCTTGTGCAACCCACTCGACTTCTTTTGGAATATCTTGA
AGAAAAATATGAAGAGCATTTGTATGAGCGCGATGAAGGTGATAAATGGCGAAACAAAAAGTTTGAATTG
GGTTTGGAGTTTCCCAATCTTCCTTATTATATTGATGGTGATGTTAAATTAACACAGTCTATGGCCATCA
TACGTTATATAGCTGACAAGCACAACATGTTGGGTGGTTGTCCAAAAGAGCGTGCAGAGATTTCAATGCT
TGAAGGAGCGGTTTTGGATATTAGATACGGTGTTTCGAGAATTGCATATAGTAAAGACTTTGAAACTCTC
AAAGTTGATTTTCTTAGCAAGCTACCTGAAATGCTGAAAATGTTCGAAGATCGTTTATGTCATAAAACAT
ATTTAAATGGTGATCATGTAACCCATCCTGACTTCATGTTGTATGACGCTCTTGATGTTGTTTTATACAT
GGACCCAATGTGCCTGGATGCGTTCCCAAAATTAGTTTGTTTTAAAAAACGTATTGAAGCTATCCCACAA
ATTGATAAGTACTTGAAATCCAGCAAGTATATAGCATGGCCTTTGCAGGGCTGGCAAGCCACGTTTGGTG
GTGGCGACCATCCGCCAAAATCGGATGGTACCGGCAGCGGCGAAAACCTTTACTTCCAGGGCCATATGCT
CGAGCTTAAGCAATTGGGATCCATGAACGTAGAGAGCCAACTGAAGACACCGCCAACGCACATTCGAAAT
CTGGTCAAGCACGTGAACAAGCGAAATTTTAATGAGAGCAGCGAGCAAATAAATCAGTTCGTTAAAGAGC
ACGGCCTGGAAGCGGATCGCAGCAGCCTGCGCCACCTGTTCTCCGTGATCAACTTCAGCGATCTCGTGCC
ATCAGTTACGGTCCAGCTGCAGGCGAAGCTCCTGGGCATCCAGTTGGAGCGTCAGCTTCACAGTTCATCG
TTTGTGTCCAACATCTGCTACGCTTTTGACCAGTTCTTCGCCAGCAACCAGAAGTCCCTGAAGCCTGTTG
CGGTAGCGGATCTCGTTGGCCAGGTCGCCCGACTGACCGGCATCAACAAGGTTTGTGAGTGCGTCTTTGC
CTTGGCCTTGACCCACTCCTCGTACACAGAACTCAAACATTCTGCCAGGAACAACCTAAAAGGTAGCCTC
AGCGAACTTATAGACTCTTACTTGGGTAATAAAGGCACCGGCCCAGCCGACAGCGGTCTCCGGGAGATCT
CCTTCGATCTACTGCAGTATTTGCTGTGCTGCCTTAGCGAGTACGTACAACCGCAGGTGGAAGCACAGTT
TTTGATCAAGCTTCGTGAGGAGTTTCCGCGCCAGGCGGTACCGCTGGTTCTAGCGCCGTTCCTTTACGGC
TCGACGACGGCGACGATTGCGGGAGCAGGTGCCAGCGAAACGGATGCGGAGGCCGAAGCGACGACTAATA
GCAACAGCTCCAGTTTCGAAGCAGATGCTTTGAACGAGGTGGGAATCGAGGATATTTATGACCATTTAAG
CGAGATAATATTCACCAACCAGGGCAAAAATAATATTATGGACACATCTTGGATTAATCTAATCCTTGAA
ATCGGTTATGAATTTACATCGAGCGTTGAAGAGTGTAAGAATCATTTGTGTTCCCGCGAGCGAGAACGCG
CTGAGCTCCAGTCCAAAGATGTCGCCAAGATCGTGGGTCTTATGTGCCGACGGCACTCCTCCCTGCTCGA
TTGTAATGTGAATCTACCGACGCCGGCGAACTTCTGGCCTGGTCAGGGACAGGGCGGTGGCAGCAACAGC
AGTGGCTCTTCGCAGACACAAATCACTCCGCAGCAACAGAACCCGGGCAGCAGTAACAACAACGATGGCA
GCGATGGCAATTCGTCCAGTGATAAGAAGGACAAGAAGGAGACGACGGAGGCCACGCAAACTTGGAAGTG
ATCTAGAGCTAGCCCTAGGAGATCCGGCTGCTAACAAAGCCCGAAAGGAAGCTGAGTTGGCTGCTGCCAC
CGCTGAGCAATAACTAGCATAACCCCTTGGGGCCTCTAAACGGGTCTTGAGGGGTTTTTTGCTGAAAGGA
GGAACTATATCCGGATATCCCGCAAGAGGCCCGGCAGTACCGGCATAACCAAGCCTATGCCTACAGCATC
CAGGGTGACGGTGCCGAGGATGACGATGAGCGCATTGTTAGATTTCATACACGGTGCCTGACTGCGTTAG
CAATTTAACTGTGATAAACTACCGCATTAAAGCTTATCGATGATAAGCTGTCAAACATGAGAA
